Addgene plasmid #25070: 2XMyc-LRRK2-COR-Y1699C
Depositing lab: Mark Cookson. Depositing organization: National Institute on Aging (NIA). Publication: The Parkinson Disease-associated Leucine-rich Repeat Kinase 2 (LRRK2) Is a Dimer That Undergoes Intramolecular Autophosphorylation. . J Biol Chem. 2008 Jun 13;283(24):16906-14. 10.1074/jbc.M708718200 PubMed 18397888.
Backbone
  Vector backbone: pCMV-Tag 3B
  Backbone manufacturer: Cookson Lab
  Backbone size w/o insert (bp): 4300
  Vector type: Mammalian Expression
Growth in bacteria
  Bacterial resistance: Kanamycin, 50 μg/mL
  Growth temperature: 37°C
  Growth strain: DH5alpha
  Copy number: High Copy
Gene/Insert
  Gene/Insert name: LRRK2
  Species: H. sapiens (human)
  Insert size (bp): 909
  Mutation: Contains only the COR domain aa535-1838 Tyrosine 1699 mutated to Cysteine
  Entrez Gene: LRRK2 (a.k.a. AURA17, DARDARIN, PARK8, RIPK7, ROCO2)
  Tag / fusion protein: 2XMyc (N terminal on insert)
  Cloning method: Restriction Enzyme
  Sequencing primers: 5′ CMV-F; 3′ SV40pA-R
Terms and licenses: Academic/Nonprofit Terms; Industry Terms: Not Available to Industry
Depositor comments: An additional Myc tag has been added to the original vector. The 2XMyc vector was adapted to the invitrogen gateway system by insertion of a gateway cloning cassette. LRRK2 was cloned by gateway recombination. The domain structure and amino acid limits is approximate. According to depositor's domain organization, this construct contains the correct residues.
How to cite: 2XMyc-LRRK2-COR-Y1699C was a gift from Mark Cookson (Addgene plasmid # 25070 ; http://n2t.net/addgene:25070 ; RRID:Addgene_25070)
