[The description below was written by a language model from this plasmid's Addgene catalogue record.]
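Description:
2XMyc-LRRK2-COR-Y1699C is a mammalian expression plasmid built on a modified pCMV-Tag 3B backbone (about 4.3 kb without insert). It is propagated in E. coli as a high-copy plasmid under kanamycin selection. The depositor's notes say the original vector was altered in two ways. A second Myc epitope was added to give a tandem 2XMyc tag, and a Gateway cassette was inserted so that LRRK2 fragments could be introduced by recombination. The catalogue's cloning-method field nevertheless lists restriction enzyme cloning. The record does not name the promoter. The listed sequencing primers (CMV forward, SV40 polyA reverse) and the backbone name are consistent with a CMV promoter driving the insert and an SV40 polyadenylation signal following it.

The insert is a 909 bp fragment of human LRRK2 (also known as dardarin or PARK8) that encodes only the COR (C-terminal of Roc) domain, fused at its N terminus to the 2XMyc tag. It carries the Y1699C substitution, tyrosine 1699 changed to cysteine. The recorded residue range, aa 535-1838, does not fit a 909 bp insert, which would encode roughly 300 amino acids. The range may contain a typographical error, and the depositor states that the domain boundaries are approximate. No feature table is available to resolve this discrepancy.

The associated publication concerns dimerisation and intramolecular autophosphorylation of Parkinson disease-associated LRRK2. The construct is therefore suited to expressing an isolated, epitope-tagged mutant COR domain in mammalian cells. The Myc tag allows detection or immunoprecipitation, for example in domain-interaction studies comparing this mutant with other LRRK2 fragments.
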