>Addgene plasmid #25070 | 2XMyc-LRRK2-COR-Y1699C | addgene partial sequence | sequence record 31042 | 25070 with CMV-F
GAGCTGGTTTAGTGACCGTCAGATCCGCTAGCGATTACGCCAAGCTCGAAATTAACCCTCACTAAAGGGA
ACAAAAGCTGGAGCTCCACCGCGGTGGCGGCCGCCATGGAGCAGAAACTCATCTCTGAAGAGGATCTGAG
CCCGGGCGGATCCGAGCAGAAACTCATCTCTGAAGAGGATCTGCTGCAGGAATTCGATATCACAAGTTTG
TACAAAAAAGCAGGCTCCGAATTCGCCCTTATGACGCAGCGAGCATTGTACCTTGCTGTCTATGACCTCA
GCAAGGGACAGGCTGAAGTTGATGCCATGAAGCCTTGGCTCTTCAATATAAAGGCTCGCGCTTCTTCTTC
CCCTGTGATTCTCGTTGGCACACATTTGGATGTTTCTGATGAGAAGCAACGCAAAGCCTGCATGAGTAAA
ATCACCAAGGAACTCCTGAATAAGCGAGGGTTCCCTGCCATACGAGATTACCACTTTGTGAATGCCACCG
AGGAATCTGATGCTTTGGCAAAACTTCGGAAAACCATCATAAACGAGAGCCTTAATTTCAAGATCCGAGA
TCAGCTTGTTGTTGGACAGCTGATTCCAGACTGCTATGTAGAACTTGAAAAAATCATTTTATCGGAGCGT
AAAAATGTGCCAATTGAATTTCCCGTAATTGACCGGAAACGATTATTACAACTAGTGAGAGAAAATCAGC
TGCAGTTAGATGAAAATGAGCTTCCTCACGCAGTTCACTTTCTAAATGAATCAGGAGTCCTTCTTCATTT
TCAAGACCCAGCACTGCAGTTAAGTGACTTGTACTTTGTGGAACCCAAGTGGCTTTGTAAAATCATGGCA
CAGATTTTGACAGTGAAAG
