>Addgene plasmid #25070 | 2XMyc-LRRK2-COR-Y1699C | addgene partial sequence | sequence record 31043 | 25070 with hLRRK2-Fwd4 5'-GGGCATTATTTCGCGTAGAG
AATTTCCAAGAACTACATGTCACAGTATTTTAAGCTCCTAGAAAAATTCCAGATTGCTTTGCCAATAGGA
GAAGAATATTTGCTGGTTCCAAGCAGTTTGTCTGACCACAGGCCTGTGATAGAGCTTCCCCATTGTGAGA
ACTCTGAAATTATCATCCGACTATATGAAATGCCTTGTTTTCCAATGGGATTTTGGTCAAGATTAATCAA
TCGATTACTTGAGATTTCACCTTACATGCTTTCAGGGAGAGAACGAGCACTTCGCCCAAACAGAATGTAT
TGGCGACAAGGCATTTACTTAAATTGGTCTCCTGAAGCTTATTGTCTGGTAGGATCTGAAGTCTTAGACA
ATCATCCAGAGAGTTTCTTAAAAATTACAGTTCCTTCTTGTAGAAAAGGCTGTATTCTTTTGGGCCAAGT
TGTGGACCACATTGATTCTCTCATGGAAGAATGGTTTCCTGGGTTGCTGGAGATTGATATTTGTGGTGAA
GGAGAAACTCTGTTGAAGAAATGGGCATTATATAGTTTTAATGATGGCGAAGAACATCAAAAAATCTTAC
TTGATGACTTGATGAAGAAAGCAGAGGAAGGAGATCTCTTAGTAAATCCAGATCAACCAAGGCTCACCAT
TAAGGGCGAATTCGACCCAGCTTTCTTGTACAAAGTGGTGATCGGTACCTTAATTAATTAAGGTACCAGG
TAAGTGTACCCAATTCGCCCTATAGTGAGTCGTATTACAATTCACTCGATCGCCCTTCCCAACAGTTGCG
CAGCCTGAATGGCGAATGGAGATCCAATTTTTAAGTGTATAATGTGTTAAACTACTGATTCTAATTGTTT
GTGTATTTTA
